Addgene plasmid #47269: TAL3550
Depositing lab: Keith Joung. Depositing organization: Massachusetts General Hospital. Publication: Targeted gene disruption in somatic zebrafish cells using engineered TALENs. Sander JD, Cade L, Khayter C, Reyon D, Peterson RT, Joung JK, Yeh JR. Nat Biotechnol. 2011 Aug 5;29(8):697-8. doi: 10.1038/nbt.1934. PubMed 21822241.
Backbone
  Vector backbone: JDS74
  Backbone manufacturer: Addgene plasmid #32288
  Backbone size w/o insert (bp): 6447
  Vector type: Mammalian Expression ; T7
Growth in bacteria
  Bacterial resistance: Ampicillin, 100 μg/mL
  Growth temperature: 37°C
  Growth strain: XL1 Blue
  Copy number: High Copy
Gene/Insert
  Gene/Insert name: ZebrafishCommunity-smyd1a-left (alt name: smyd1a)
  Species: D. rerio (zebrafish)
  Insert size (bp): 1430
  Entrez Gene: smyd1a (a.k.a. sb:cb405, smyd1, wu:fc09a05, zgc:77936)
  Promoter: CMV
  Tag / fusion protein: 3X Flag (N terminal on backbone); WT FOKI (C terminal on backbone)
  Cloning method: Restriction Enzyme; 5′ cloning site BsmBI (destroyed during cloning); 3′ cloning site BsmBI (destroyed during cloning)
  Sequencing primers: 5′ CMV-F; 3′ BGH-rev
Terms and licenses: Academic/Nonprofit Terms; Industry Terms: Not Available to Industry
Depositor comments: Target binding site: TGGAGGTGTTCGGGGCCG It is strongly recommended that users perform a diagnostic digest to verify this plasmid prior to use. For example, a double digest of the plasmid with BamHI and KpnI should result in two bands at 2.3kb and 5.8kb.
How to cite: TAL3550 was a gift from Keith Joung (Addgene plasmid # 47269 ; http://n2t.net/addgene:47269 ; RRID:Addgene_47269)
