[The description below was written by a language model from this plasmid's Addgene catalogue record.]
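Description:
TAL3550 is a TALEN expression plasmid encoding the "left" monomer of a nuclease pair designed against the zebrafish (D. rerio) gene smyd1a. It is built on the JDS74 backbone (about 6.4 kb without insert), a TALEN framework vector classed as mammalian expression with an additional T7 promoter. In bacteria it is maintained as a high-copy plasmid under ampicillin selection. The record does not name the replication origin, and no feature table is provided.

The roughly 1.4 kb insert is not smyd1a coding sequence. It is an engineered array of TAL effector repeats assembled to recognise a specific binding site within that gene. The array was cloned through BsmBI sites, both of which were destroyed in the process, as is usual for type IIS enzymes that cut outside their recognition sequence. This places the array in frame between backbone-encoded elements: an N-terminal 3X FLAG tag for detection and a C-terminal wild-type FokI nuclease domain.

FokI cleaves DNA only as a dimer, so this left monomer is meant to be used with a matching right-side TALEN that binds the opposite strand nearby. The two FokI domains can then pair across the spacer and make a double-strand break, and error-prone repair of that break can disrupt the gene. The CMV promoter allows direct expression in cultured vertebrate cells. The T7 promoter allows in vitro transcription of mRNA, the usual route for delivering nucleases to zebrafish embryos by injection. The insert name and the associated publication indicate that the plasmid belongs to a set of TALENs made for targeted gene disruption in zebrafish. The depositor recommends checking the plasmid by diagnostic restriction digest before use.
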