>Addgene plasmid #47269 | TAL3550 | depositor partial sequence | sequence record 67356 | Insert sequence
ATGGACTACAAAGACCATGACGGTGATTATAAAGATCATGACATCGATTACAAGGATGACGATGACAAGA
TGGCCCCCAAGAAGAAGAGGAAGGTGGGCATTCACCGCGGGGTACCTATGGTGGACTTGAGGACACTCGG
TTATTCGCAACAGCAACAGGAGAAAATCAAGCCTAAGGTCAGGAGCACCGTCGCGCAACACCACGAGGCG
CTTGTGGGGCATGGCTTCACTCATGCGCATATTGTCGCGCTTTCACAGCACCCTGCGGCGCTTGGGACGG
TGGCTGTCAAATACCAAGATATGATTGCGGCCCTGCCCGAAGCCACGCACGAGGCAATTGTAGGGGTCGG
TAAACAGTGGTCGGGAGCGCGAGCACTTGAGGCGCTGCTGACTGTGGCGGGTGAGCTTAGGGGGCCTCCG
CTCCAGCTCGACACCGGGCAGCTGCTGAAGATCGCGAAGAGAGGGGGAGTAACAGCGGTAGAGGCAGTGC
ACGCCTGGCGCAATGCGCTCACCGGGGCCCCCTTGAACCTGACCCCAGACCAGGTAGTCGCAATCGCGAA
CAATAATGGGGGAAAGCAAGCCCTGGAAACCGTGCAAAGGTTGTTGCCGGTCCTTTGTCAAGACCACGGC
CTTACACCGGAGCAAGTCGTGGCCATTGCAAATAATAACGGTGGCAAACAGGCTCTTGAGACGGTTCAGA
GACTTCTCCCAGTTCTCTGTCAAGCCCACGGGCTGACTCCCGATCAAGTTGTAGCGATTGCGTCGAACAT
TGGAGGGAAACAAGCATTGGAGACTGTCCAACGGCTCCTTCCCGTGTTGTGTCAAGCCCACGGTTTGACG
CCTGCACAAGTGGTCGCCATCGCCAACAACAACGGCGGTAAGCAGGCGCTGGAAACAGTACAGCGCCTGC
TGCCTGTACTGTGCCAGGATCATGGACTGACCCCAGACCAGGTAGTCGCAATCGCGAACAATAATGGGGG
AAAGCAAGCCCTGGAAACCGTGCAAAGGTTGTTGCCGGTCCTTTGTCAAGACCACGGCCTTACACCGGAG
CAAGTCGTGGCCATTGCAAGCAATGGGGGTGGCAAACAGGCTCTTGAGACGGTTCAGAGACTTCTCCCAG
TTCTCTGTCAAGCCCACGGGCTGACTCCCGATCAAGTTGTAGCGATTGCGAATAACAATGGAGGGAAACA
AGCATTGGAGACTGTCCAACGGCTCCTTCCCGTGTTGTGTCAAGCCCACGGTTTGACGCCTGCACAAGTG
GTCGCCATCGCCTCGAATGGCGGCGGTAAGCAGGCGCTGGAAACAGTACAGCGCCTGCTGCCTGTACTGT
GCCAGGATCATGGACTGACCCCAGACCAGGTAGTCGCAATCGCGTCAAACGGAGGGGGAAAGCAAGCCCT
GGAAACCGTGCAAAGGTTGTTGCCGGTCCTTTGTCAAGACCACGGCCTTACACCGGAGCAAGTCGTGGCC
ATTGCATCCCACGACGGTGGCAAACAGGCTCTTGAGACGGTTCAGAGACTTCTCCCAGTTCTCTGTCAAG
CCCACGGGCTGACTCCCGATCAAGTTGTAGCGATTGCGAATAACAATGGAGGGAAACAAGCATTGGAGAC
TGTCCAACGGCTCCTTCCCGTGTTGTGTCAAGCCCACGGTTTGACGCCTGCACAAGTGGTCGCCATCGCC
AACAACAACGGCGGTAAGCAGGCGCTGGAAACAGTACAGCGCCTGCTGCCTGTACTGTGCCAGGATCATG
GACTGACCCCAGACCAGGTAGTCGCAATCGCGAACAATAATGGGGGAAAGCAAGCCCTGGAAACCGTGCA
AAGGTTGTTGCCGGTCCTTTGTCAAGACCACGGCCTTACACCGGAGCAAGTCGTGGCCATTGCAAATAAT
AACGGTGGCAAACAGGCTCTTGAGACGGTTCAGAGACTTCTCCCAGTTCTCTGTCAAGCCCACGGGCTGA
CTCCCGATCAAGTTGTAGCGATTGCGTCGCATGACGGAGGGAAACAAGCATTGGAGACTGTCCAACGGCT
CCTTCCCGTGTTGTGTCAAGCCCACGGTTTGACGCCTGCACAAGTGGTCGCCATCGCCAGCCATGATGGC
GGTAAGCAGGCGCTGGAAACAGTACAGCGCCTGCTGCCTGTACTGTGCCAGGATCATGGACTGACACCCG
AACAGGTGGTCGCCATTGCTAATAATAACGGAGGACGGCCAGCCTTGGAG
