>Addgene plasmid #47269 | TAL3550 | addgene partial sequence | sequence record 69150 | JDS-TALEN-F 5'-TAGGGGTCGGTAAACAGTGG-3'
TGTGGCGGGTGAGCTTAGGGGGCCTCCGCTCCAGCTCGACACCGGGCAGCTGCTGAAGATCGCGAAGAGA
GGGGGAGTAACAGCGGTAGAGGCAGTGCACGCCTGGCGCAATGCGCTCACCGGGGCCCCCTTGAACCTGA
CCCCAGACCAGGTAGTCGCAATCGCGAACAATAATGGGGGAAAGCAAGCCCTGGAAACCGTGCAAAGGTT
GTTGCCGGTCCTTTGTCAAGACCACGGCCTTACACCGGAGCAAGTCGTGGCCATTGCAAATAATAACGGT
GGCAAACAGGCTCTTGAGACGGTTCAGAGACTTCTCCCAGTTCTCTGTCAAGCCCACGGGCTGACTCCCG
ATCAAGTTGTAGCGATTGCGTCGAACATTGGAGGGAAACAAGCATTGGAGACTGTCCAACGGCTCCTTCC
CGTGTTGTGTCAAGCCCACGGTTTGACGCCTGCACAAGTGGTCGCCATCGCCAACAACAACGGCGGTAAG
CAGGCGCTGGAAACAGTACAGCGCCTGCTGCCTGTACTGTGCCAGGATCATGGACTGACCCCAGACCAGG
TAGTCGCAATCGCGAACAATAATGGGGGAAAGCAAGCCCTGGAAACCGTGCAAAGGTTGTTGCCGGTCCT
TTGTCAAGACCACGGCCTTACACCGGAGCAAGTCGTGGCCATTGCAAGCAATGGGGGTGGCAAACAGGCT
CTTGAGACGGTTCAGAGACTTCTCCCAGTTCTCTGTCAAGCCCACGGGCTGACTCCCGATCAAGTTGTAG
CGATTGCGAATAACAATGGAGGGAAACAAGCATTGGAGACTGTCCAACGGCTCCTTCCCGTGTTGTGTCA
